Addgene plasmid #33002: pGCDNsam-Hnf4a
Depositing lab: Atsushi Suzuki. Depositing organization: Kyushu University. Publication: Direct conversion of mouse fibroblasts to hepatocyte-like cells by defined factors. Sekiya S, Suzuki A. Nature. 2011 Jun 29;475(7356):390-3. doi: 10.1038/nature10263. PubMed 21716291.
Backbone
  Vector backbone: pGCDNsam
  Vector type: Retroviral
Growth in bacteria
  Bacterial resistance: Ampicillin, 100 μg/mL
  Growth temperature: 37°C
  Growth strain: DH5alpha
  Copy number: Unknown
Gene/Insert
  Gene/Insert name: hepatic nuclear factor 4 alpha
  Species: M. musculus (mouse)
  Insert size (bp): 1425
  Entrez Gene: Hnf4a (a.k.a. HNF-4, Hnf4, Hnf4alpha, MODY1, Nr2a1, TCF-14, Tcf14)
Terms and licenses: Academic/Nonprofit Terms; Industry Terms: Not Available to Industry
How to cite: pGCDNsam-Hnf4a was a gift from Atsushi Suzuki (Addgene plasmid # 33002 ; http://n2t.net/addgene:33002 ; RRID:Addgene_33002)
