[The description below was written by a language model from this plasmid's Addgene catalogue record and pLannotate feature annotations shown in this document.]
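Description:
pGCDNsam-Hnf4a is a gammaretroviral expression vector of about 6.4 kb built on the pGCDNsam backbone and carrying the mouse Hnf4a (hepatic nuclear factor 4 alpha) coding sequence. In bacteria it is maintained through a high-copy ColE1/pUC-type origin and selected with ampicillin via the β-lactamase gene and its native promoter. Short remnants of the lac promoter/operator region and a lacI fragment lie in the plasmid backbone outside the viral unit and play no role in expression of the insert.

The viral cassette is bounded by a 5' LTR annotated as Moloney murine sarcoma virus-type and a 3' LTR from murine embryonic stem cell virus. Downstream of the 5' LTR are the MESV Ψ packaging signal, which directs encapsidation of the genomic RNA, a truncated MMLV gag segment lacking its start codon, and a pol fragment containing the splice acceptor site. The roughly 1.4 kb Hnf4a open reading frame follows directly. No internal promoter is annotated, so transcription is presumably driven by the LTR, with the splice acceptor allowing production of a spliced message for the transgene. No epitope tag, reporter or mammalian selection marker appears in the feature table. Because functional gag, pol and env genes are absent, these must be supplied in trans by a packaging system to generate replication-defective particles.

HNF4α is a nuclear receptor transcription factor that controls hepatic gene expression. The associated publication concerns direct conversion of mouse fibroblasts into hepatocyte-like cells by defined factors, indicating that this vector serves to stably deliver Hnf4a for such lineage reprogramming experiments.
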