Features (pLannotate 1.2.2; 13 found; start..end, strand, type, name):
    528..1388    -  CDS            AmpR: β-lactamase; bla; confers resistance to ampicillin, carbenicillin, and related antibiotics
   1389..1493    -  promoter       AmpR promoter: bla
   1740..2326    +  LTR            5' LTR: long terminal repeat from Moloney murine sarcoma virus
   2390..2731    +  misc_feature   MESV Ψ: packaging signal of murine embryonic stem cell virus
   2798..3214    +  CDS            gag (truncated): truncated Moloney murine leukemia virus (MMLV) gag gene lacking the start codon
   3229..3545    +  misc_feature   pol region (fragment): Moloney murine leukemia virus (MMLV) pol region containing the splice acceptor site
   3570..4991    +  CDS            Hnf4a: HNF4A_MOUSE - Also known as Hnf-4, Hnf4, Nr2a1, Tcf14. Experimental evidence at protein level: Swiss-Prot protein existence level 1. Transcriptional regulator which controls the expression of hepatic genes during the transition of endodermal cells to hepatic progenitor cells, facilitatating the recruitment of RNA pol II to the promoters of target genes (By similarity). Activates the transcription of CYP2C38 (PubMed:30555544). Represses the CLOCK-ARNTL/BMAL1 transcriptional activity and is essential for circadian rhythm maintenance and period regulation in the liver and colon cells (PubMed:3053
   5082..5596    +  LTR            3' LTR: 3' long terminal repeat from murine embryonic stem cell virus
   5758..5774    -  protein_bind   lac operator: The lac repressor binds to the lac operator to inhibit transcription in E. coli. This inhibition can be relieved by adding lactose or isopropyl-β-D-thiogalactopyranoside (IPTG). lac repressor encoded by lacI
   5782..5812    -  promoter       lac promoter: promoter for the E. coli lac operon
   5827..5848    -  protein_bind   CAP binding site: CAP binding activates transcription in the presence of cAMP. E. coli catabolite activator protein
   5861..5953    -  CDS            lacI (fragment): lac repressor; lacI; The lac repressor binds to the lac operator to inhibit transcription in E. coli. This inhibition can be relieved by adding lactose or isopropyl-β-D-thiogalactopyranoside (IPTG).
   6136..357     -  rep_origin     ori (across the origin): high-copy-number ColE1/pMB1/pBR322/pUC origin of replication
>Addgene plasmid #33002 | pGCDNsam-Hnf4a | addgene full sequence | sequence record 456743 | Addgene NGS Result
GTTCGCTCCAAGCTGGGCTGTGTGCACGAACCCCCCGTTCAGCCCGACCGCTGCGCCTTATCCGGTAACT
ATCGTCTTGAGTCCAACCCGGTAAGACACGACTTATCGCCACTGGCAGCAGCCACTGGTAACAGGATTAG
CAGAGCGAGGTATGTAGGCGGTGCTACAGAGTTCTTGAAGTGGTGGCCTAACTACGGCTACACTAGAAGA
ACAGTATTTGGTATCTGCGCTCTGCTGAAGCCAGTTACCTTCGGAAAAAGAGTTGGTAGCTCTTGATCCG
GCAAACAAACCACCGCTGGTAGCGGTGGTTTTTTTGTTTGCAAGCAGCAGATTACGCGCAGAAAAAAAGG
ATCTCAAGAAGATCCTTTGATCTTTTCTACGGGGTCTGACGCTCAGTGGAACGAAAACTCACGTTAAGGG
ATTTTGGTCATGAGATTATCAAAAAGGATCTTCACCTAGATCCTTTTAAATTAAAAATGAAGTTTTAAAT
CAATCTAAAGTATATATGAGTAAACTTGGTCTGACAGTTACCAATGCTTAATCAGTGAGGCACCTATCTC
AGCGATCTGTCTATTTCGTTCATCCATAGTTGCCTGACTCCCCGTCGTGTAGATAACTACGATACGGGAG
GGCTTACCATCTGGCCCCAGTGCTGCAATGATACCGCGAGACCCACGCTCACCGGCTCCAGATTTATCAG
CAATAAACCAGCCAGCCGGAAGGGCCGAGCGCAGAAGTGGTCCTGCAACTTTATCCGCCTCCATCCAGTC
TATTAATTGTTGCCGGGAAGCTAGAGTAAGTAGTTCGCCAGTTAATAGTTTGCGCAACGTTGTTGCCATT
GCTACAGGCATCGTGGTGTCACGCTCGTCGTTTGGTATGGCTTCATTCAGCTCCGGTTCCCAACGATCAA
GGCGAGTTACATGATCCCCCATGTTGTGCAAAAAAGCGGTTAGCTCCTTCGGTCCTCCGATCGTTGTCAG
AAGTAAGTTGGCCGCAGTGTTATCACTCATGGTTATGGCAGCACTGCATAATTCTCTTACTGTCATGCCA
TCCGTAAGATGCTTTTCTGTGACTGGTGAGTACTCAACCAAGTCATTCTGAGAATAGTGTATGCGGCGAC
CGAGTTGCTCTTGCCCGGCGTCAACACGGGATAATACCGCGCCACATAGCAGAACTTTAAAAGTGCTCAT
CATTGGAAAACGTTCTTCGGGGCGAAAACTCTCAAGGATCTTACCGCTGTTGAGATCCAGTTCGATGTAA
CCCACTCGTGCACCCAACTGATCTTCAGCATCTTTTACTTTCACCAGCGTTTCTGGGTGAGCAAAAACAG
GAAGGCAAAATGCCGCAAAAAAGGGAATAAGGGCGACACGGAAATGTTGAATACTCATACTCTTCCTTTT
TCAATATTATTGAAGCATTTATCAGGGTTATTGTCTCATGAGCGGATACATATTTGAATGTATTTAGAAA
AATAAACAAATAGGGGTTCCGCGCACATTTCCCCGAAAAGTGCCACCTGACGTCTAAGAAACCATTATTA
TCATGACATTAACCTATAAAAATAGGCGTATCACGAGGCCCTTTCGTCTTCAAGAATTCATACCAGATCA
CCGAAAACTGTCCTCCAAATGTGTCCCCCTCACACTCCCAAATTCGCGGGCTTCTGCCTCTTAGACCACT
CTACCCTATTCCCCACACTCACCGGAGCCAAAGCCGCGGCCCTTCCGTTTCTTTGCTTTTGAAAGACCCC
ACCCGTAGGTGGCAAGCTAGCTTAAGTAACGCCACTTTGCAAGGCATGGAAAAATACATAACTGAGAATA
GAAAAGTTCAGATCAAGGTCAGGAACAAAGAAACAGCTGAATACCAAACAGGATATCTGTGGTAAGCGGT
TCCTGCCCCGGCTCAGGGCCAAGAACAGATGAGACAGCTGAGTGATGGGCCAAACAGGATATCTGTGGTA
AGCAGTTCCTGCCCCGGCTCGGGGCCAAGAACAGATGGTCCCCAGATGCGGTCCAGCCCTCAGCAGTTTC
TAGTGAATCATCAGATGTTTCCAGGGTGCCCCAAGGACCTGAAAATGACCCTGTACCTTATTTGAACTAA
CCAATCAGTTCGCTTCTCGCTTCTGTTCGCGCGCTTCCGCTCTCCGAGCTCAATAAAAGAGCCCACAACC
CCTCACTCGGCGCGCCAGTCTTCCGATAGACTGCGTCGCCCGGGTACCCGTATTCCCAATAAAGCCTCTT
GCTGTTTGCATCCGAATCGTGGACTCGCTGATCCTTGGGAGGGTCTCCTCAGATTGATTGACTGCCCACC
TCGGGGGTCTTTCATTTGGAGGTTCCACCGAGATTTGGAGACCCCTGCCCAGGGACCACCGACCCCCCCG
CCGGGAGGTAAGCTGGCCAGCGGTCGTTTCGTGTCTGTCTCTGTCTTTGTGCGTGTTTGTGCCGGCATCT
AATGTTTGCGCCTGCGTCTGTACTAGTTAGCTAACTAGCTCTGTATCTGGCGGACCCGTGGTGGAACTGA
CGAGTTCTGAACACCCGGCCGCAACCCTGGGAGACGTCCCAGGGACTTTGGGGGCCGTTTTTGTGGCCCG
ACCTGAGGAAGGGAGTCGATGTGGAATCCGACCCCGTCAGGATATGTGGTTCTGGTAGGAGACGAGAACC
TAAAACAGTTCCCGCCTCCGTCTGAATTTTTGCTTTCGGTTTGGAACCGAAGCCGCGCGTCTTGTCTGCT
GCAGCGCTGCAGCATCGTTCTGTGTTGTCTCTGTCTGACTGTGTTTCTGTATTTGTCTGAAAATTAGGGC
CAGACTGTTACCACTCCCTTAAGTTTGACCTTAGGTCACTGGAAAGATGTCGAGCGGATCGCTCACAACC
AGTCGGTAGATGTCAAGAAGAGACGTTGGGTTACCTTCTGCTCTGCAGAATGGCCAACCTTTAACGTCGG
ATGGCCGCGAGACGGCACCTTTAACCGAGACCTCATCACCCAGGTTAAGATCAAGGTCTTTTCACCTGGC
CCGCATGGACACCCAGACCAGGTCCCCTACATCGTGACCTGGGAAGCCTTGGCTTTTGACCCCCCTCCCT
GGGTCAAGCCCTTTGTACACCCTAAGCCTCCGCCTCCTCTTCCTCCATCCGCCCCGTCTCTCCCCCTTGA
ACCTCCTCGTTCGACCCCGCCTCGATCCTCCCTTTATCCAGCCCTCACTCCTTCTCTAGGCGCCGGAATT
CGCGGCCGTGACAAGAGTTACTAACAGCCCCTCTCTCCAAGCTCACTTACAGGCTCTCTACTTAGTCCAG
CACGAAGTCTGGAGACCTCTGGCGGCAGCCTACCAAGAACAACTGGACCGACCGGTGGTACCTCACCCTT
ACCGAGTCGGCGACACAGTGTGGGTCCGCCGACACCAGACTAAGAACCTAGAACCTCGCTGGAAAGGACC
TTACACAGTCCTGCTGACCACCCCCACCGCCCTCAAAGTAGACGGCATCGCAGCTTGGATACACGCCGCC
CACGTGAAGGCTGCCGACCCCGGGGGTGGACCATCCTCTAGACTGACGCGGCCGCGGGAATTCGATTGTA
TGCGACTCTCTAAAACCCTTGCCGGCATGGATATGGCCGACTACAGCGCTGCCCTGGACCCAGCCTACAC
CACCCTGGAGTTTGAAAATGTGCAGGTGTTGACCATGGGCAATGACACGTCCCCATCTGAAGGTGCCAAC
CTCAATTCATCCAACAGCCTGGGCGTCAGTGCCCTGTGCGCCATCTGTGGCGACCGGGCCACCGGCAAAC
ACTACGGAGCCTCGAGCTGTGACGGCTGCAAGGGGTTCTTCAGGAGGAGCGTGAGGAAGAACCACATGTA
CTCCTGCAGGTTTAGCCGACAATGTGTGGTAGACAAAGATAAGAGGAACCAGTGTCGTTACTGCAGGCTT
AAGAAGTGCTTCCGGGCTGGCATGAAGAAGGAAGCTGTCCAAAATGAGCGGGACCGGATCAGCACGCGGA
GGTCAAGCTACGAGGACAGCAGCCTGCCCTCCATCAACGCGCTCCTGCAGGCAGAGGTTCTGTCCCAGCA
GATCACCTCTCCCATCTCTGGGATCAATGGCGACATTCGGGCAAAGAAGATTGCCAACATCACAGACGTG
TGTGAGTCTATGAAGGAGCAGCTGCTGGTCCTGGTCGAGTGGGCCAAGTACATCCCGGCCTTCTGCGAAC
TCCTTCTGGATGACCAGGTGGCGCTGCTCAGGGCCCACGCCGGTGAGCATCTGCTGCTTGGAGCCACCAA
GAGGTCCATGGTGTTTAAGGACGTGCTGCTCCTAGGCAATGACTACATCGTCCCTCGGCACTGTCCAGAG
CTAGCGGAGATGAGCCGTGTGTCCATCCGCATCCTCGATGAGCTGGTCCTGCCCTTCCAAGAGCTGCAGA
TTGATGACAATGAATATGCCTGCCTCAAAGCCATCATCTTCTTTGATCCAGATGCCAAGGGGCTGAGTGA
CCCGGGCAAGATCAAGCGGCTGCGGTCACAGGTGCAAGTGAGCCTGGAGGATTACATCAACGACCGGCAG
TACGACTCTCGGGGCCGCTTTGGAGAGCTGCTGCTGCTGTTGCCCACGCTGCAGAGCATCACCTGGCAGA
TGATCGAACAGATCCAGTTCATCAAGCTCTTCGGCATGGCCAAGATTGACAACCTGCTGCAGGAGATGCT
TCTCGGAGGGTCTGCCAGTGATGCACCCCACACCCACCACCCCCTGCACCCTCACCTGATGCAAGAACAC
ATGGGCACCAATGTCATTGTTGCTAACACGATGCCCTCTCACCTCAGCAATGGACAGATGTGTGAGTGGC
CCCGACCCAGGGGGCAGGCAGCCACTCCCGAGACTCCACAGCCATCACCACCAAGTGGCTCGGGATCTGA
ATCCTACAAGCTCCTGCCAGGAGCCATCACCACCATCGTCAAGCCTCCCTCTGCCATTCCCCAGCCAACG
ATCACCAAGCAAGAAGCCATCTAGGCAATCACTAGTGAATTCGCGGCCGCTACGTAGTCGACGGATCCGA
TAAAATAAAAGATTTTATTTAGTCTCCAGAAAAAGGGGGGAATGAAAGACCCCACCTGTAGGTTTGGCAA
GCTAGCTTAAGTAAGCTTATTTTGCAAGGCATGGAAAATACATAACTGAGAATAGAGAAGTTCAGATCAA
GGTTAGGAACAGAGAGACAGCAGAATATGGGCCAAACAGGATATCTGTGGTAAGCAGTTCCTGCCCCGGC
TCAGGGCCAAGAACAGATGGTCCCCAGATGCGGTCCCGCCCTCAGCAGTTTCTAGAGAACCATCAGATGT
TTCCAGGGTGCCCCAAGGACCTGAAATGACCCTGTGCCTTATTTGAACTAACCAATCAGTTCGCTTCTCG
CTTCTGTTCGCGCGCTTCTGCTCCCCGAGCTCAATAAAAGAGCCCACAACCCCTCACTCGGCGCGCCAGT
CCTCCGATAGACTGCGTCGCCCGGGTACCCGTGTATCCAATAAACCCTCTTGCAGTTGCATCCGACTTGT
GGTCTCGCTGTTCCTTGGGAGGGTCTCCTCTGAGTGATTGACTACCCGTCAGCGGGGGTCTTTCATGGGT
AACAGTTTCTTGAAGTTGGAGAACAACATTCTGAGGGTAGGAGTCGAATATTAAGTAATCCTGACTCAAT
TAGCCACTGTTTTGAATCCACATACTCCAATACTCCTGAAATAGTTCATTATGGACAGCGCAGAAAGAGC
TGGGGAGAATTGTGAAATTGTTATCCGCTCACAATTCCACACAACATACGAGCCGGAAGCATAAAGTGTA
AAGCCTGGGGTGCCTAATGAGTGAGCTAACTCACATTAATTGCGTTGCGCTCACTGCCCGCTTTCCAGTC
GGGAAACCTGTCGTGCCAGCTGCATTAATGAATCGGCCAACGCGCGGGGAGAGGCGGTTTGCGTATTGGG
CGCTCTTCCGCTTCCTCGCTCACTGACTCGCTGCGCTCGGTCGTTCGGCTGCGGCGAGCGGTATCAGCTC
ACTCAAAGGCGGTAATACGGTTATCCACAGAATCAGGGGATAACGCAGGAAAGAACATGTGAGCAAAAGG
CCAGCAAAAGGCCAGGAACCGTAAAAAGGCCGCGTTGCTGGCGTTTTTCCATAGGCTCCGCCCCCCTGAC
GAGCATCACAAAAATCGACGCTCAAGTCAGAGGTGGCGAAACCCGACAGGACTATAAAGATACCAGGCGT
TTCCCCCTGGAAGCTCCCTCGTGCGCTCTCCTGTTCCGACCCTGCCGCTTACCGGATACCTGTCCGCCTT
TCTCCCTTCGGGAAGCGTGGCGCTTTCTCATAGCTCACGCTGTAGGTATCTCAGTTCGGTGTAGGTC
