>Addgene plasmid #33002 | pGCDNsam-Hnf4a | depositor partial sequence | sequence record 42092 | Hnf4a
ATGCGACTCTCTAAAACCCTTGCCGGCATGGATATGGCCGACTACAGCGCTGCCCTGGACCCAGCCTACA
CCACCCTGGAGTTTGAAAATGTGCAGGTGTTGACCATGGGCAATGACACGTCCCCATCTGAAGGTGCCAA
CCTCAATTCATCCAACAGCCTGGGCGTCAGTGCCCTGTGCGCCATCTGTGGCGACCGGGCCACCGGCAAA
CACTACGGAGCCTCGAGCTGTGACGGCTGCAAGGGGTTCTTCAGGAGGAGCGTGAGGAAGAACCACATGT
ACTCCTGCAGGTTTAGCCGACAATGTGTGGTAGACAAAGATAAGAGGAACCAGTGTCGTTACTGCAGGCT
TAAGAAGTGCTTCCGGGCTGGCATGAAGAAGGAAGCTGTCCAAAATGAGCGGGACCGGATCAGCACGCGG
AGGTCAAGCTACGAGGACAGCAGCCTGCCCTCCATCAACGCGCTCCTGCAGGCAGAGGTTCTGTCCCAGC
AGATCACCTCTCCCATCTCTGGGATCAATGGCGACATTCGGGCAAAGAAGATTGCCAACATCACAGACGT
GTGTGAGTCTATGAAGGAGCAGCTGCTGGTCCTGGTCGAGTGGGCCAAGTACATCCCGGCCTTCTGCGAA
CTCCTTCTGGATGACCAGGTGGCGCTGCTCAGGGCCCACGCCGGTGAGCATCTGCTGCTTGGAGCCACCA
AGAGGTCCATGGTGTTTAAGGACGTGCTGCTCCTAGGCAATGACTACATCGTCCCTCGGCACTGTCCAGA
GCTAGCGGAGATGAGCCGTGTGTCCATCCGCATCCTCGATGAGCTGGTCCTGCCCTTCCAAGAGCTGCAG
ATTGATGACAATGAATATGCCTGCCTCAAAGCCATCATCTTCTTTGATCCAGATGCCAAGGGGCTGAGTG
ACCCGGGCAAGATCAAGCGGCTGCGGTCACAGGTGCAAGTGAGCCTGGAGGATTACATCAACGACCGGCA
GTACGACTCTCGGGGCCGCTTTGGAGAGCTGCTGCTGCTGTTGCCCACGCTGCAGAGCATCACCTGGCAG
ATGATCGAACAGATCCAGTTCATCAAGCTCTTCGGCATGGCCAAGATTGACAACCTGCTGCAGGAGATGC
TTCTCGGAGGGTCTGCCAGTGATGCACCCCACACCCACCACCCCCTGCACCCTCACCTGATGCAAGAACA
CATGGGCACCAATGTCATTGTTGCTAACACGATGCCCTCTCACCTCAGCAATGGACAGATGTGTGAGTGG
CCCCGACCCAGGGGGCAGGCAGCCACTCCCGAGACTCCACAGCCATCACCACCAAGTGGCTCGGGATCTG
AATCCTACAAGCTCCTGCCAGGAGCCATCACCACCATCGTCAAGCCTCCCTCTGCCATTCCCCAGCCAAC
GATCACCAAGCAAGAAGCCATCTAG
