>Addgene plasmid #33002 | pGCDNsam-Hnf4a | addgene partial sequence | sequence record 43782 | HNF4-F 5'-tacatcaacgaccggcagta-3'
TGCTGTTGCCCACGCTGCAGAGCATCACCTGGCAGATGATCGAACAGATCCAGTTCATCAAGCTCTTCGG
CATGGCCAAGATTGACAACCTGCTGCAGGAGATGCTTCTCGGAGGGTCTGCCAGTGATGCACCCCACACC
CACCACCCCCTGCACCCTCACCTGATGCAAGAACACATGGGCACCAATGTCATTGTTGCTAACACGATGC
CCTCTCACCTCAGCAATGGACAGATGTGTGAGTGGCCCCGACCCAGGGGGCAGGCAGCCACTCCCGAGAC
TCCACAGCCATCACCACCAAGTGGCTCGGGATCTGAATCCTACAAGCTCCTGCCAGGAGCCATCACCACC
ATCGTCAAGCCTCCCTCTGCCATTCCCCAGCCAACGATCACCAAGCAAGAAGCCATCTAGGCAATCACTA
GTGAATTCGCGGCCGCTACGTAGTCGACGGATCCGATAAAATAAAAGATTTTATTTAGTCTCCAGAAAAA
GGGGGGAATGAAAGACCCCACCTGTAGGTTTGGCAAGCTAGCTTAAGTAAGCTTATTTTGCAAGGCATGG
AAAATACATAACTGAGAATAGAGAAGTTCAGATCAAGGTTAGGAACAGAGAGACAGCAGAATATGGGCCA
AACAGGATATCTGTGGTAAGCAGTTCCTGCCCCGGCTCAGGGCCAAGAACAGATGGTCCCCAGATGCGGT
CCCGCCCTCAGCAGTTTCTAGAGAACCATCAGATGTTTCCAGGGTGCCCCAAGGACCTGAAATGACCCTG
TGCCTTATTTGAACTAACCAATCAGTTCGCTTCTCGCTTCTGTTCGCGCGCTTCTGCTCCCC
